Addgene plasmid #57684: tdEos-Actin
Purpose: Localization: Microtubules, Excitation: 505 / 569, Emission: 516 / 581
Depositing lab: Michael Davidson. Depositing organization: Florida State University, Tallahassee.
Backbone
  Vector backbone: tdEos-C1
  Backbone size w/o insert (bp): 4750
  Vector type: Mammalian Expression
  Selectable markers: Neomycin (select with G418)
Growth in bacteria
  Bacterial resistance: Kanamycin, 50 μg/mL
  Growth temperature: 37°C
  Growth strain: DH5alpha
  Copy number: High Copy
Gene/Insert
  Gene/Insert name: Actin (gamma) (alt name: AAH23548.1)
  Species: H. sapiens (human)
  Promoter: CMV
  Tag / fusion protein: tdEos (N terminal on backbone)
  Cloning method: Unknown
  Sequencing primers: 5′ CMV-F; 3′ SV40pA-R
Terms and licenses: Academic/Nonprofit Terms; Industry Terms
Depositor comments: . Excitation = 505 / 569; Emission = 516 / 581
How to cite: tdEos-Actin was a gift from Michael Davidson (Addgene plasmid # 57684)
