[The description below was written by a language model from this plasmid's Addgene catalogue record.]
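Description:
tdEos-Actin is a mammalian expression plasmid built on the tdEos-C1 backbone (about 4.75 kb without insert), a C1-style fusion vector in which the fluorescent protein sits upstream of the cloning site so that the gene of interest is expressed as a C-terminal partner. It is maintained in E. coli as a high-copy plasmid under kanamycin selection, and it carries a neomycin resistance marker that allows G418 selection of stably transfected mammalian cells. The record lists only catalogue fields, with no feature table, so the replication origin and the exact polyadenylation elements are not explicitly documented. The 3′ sequencing primer does point to an SV40 polyA region downstream of the insert.

The payload is human gamma actin, expressed from the CMV promoter with tdEos fused to its N terminus. tdEos is a tandem-dimer form of the photoconvertible protein Eos, which switches from a green to a red emitting state. This matches the paired spectral values recorded: excitation 505 nm and emission 516 nm for the first state, and 569 nm and 581 nm for the second. Linking two Eos units in tandem lets the tag behave as a single unit when fused to a target protein.

The construct is suited to labelling actin in live or fixed mammalian cells. Photoconversion of a selected subpopulation allows tracking of filament dynamics, and such fusions are also used in localization-based super-resolution imaging. The purpose field gives the localization as microtubules, which conflicts with the actin insert. An actin fusion would be expected to mark the actin cytoskeleton, so that entry is probably a catalogue error. The cloning method is not recorded.
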