>Addgene plasmid #57684 | tdEos-Actin | depositor partial sequence | sequence record 88838 | insert sequence
GATCCGCTAGCGCTACCGGTCGCCACCATGAGTGCGATTAAGCCAGACATGAAGATCAACCTCCGTATGG
AAGGCAACGTAAACGGGCACCACTTTGTGATCGACGGAGATGGTACAGGCAAGCCTTTTGAGGGAAAACA
GAGTATGGATCTTGAAGTCAAAGAGGGCGGACCTCTGCCTTTTGCCTTTGATATCCTGACCACTGCATTC
CATTACGGCAACAGGGTATTCGCCGAATATCCAGACCACATACAAGACTATTTTAAGCAGTCGTTTCCTA
AGGGGTATTCGTGGGAACGAAGCTTGACTTTCGAAGACGGGGGCATTTGCATTGCCAGAAACGACATAAC
AATGGAAGGGGACACTTTCTATAATAAAGTTCGATTTCACGGTGTAAACTTTCCCGCCAATGGTCCAGTT
ATGCAGAAGAAGACGCTGAAATGGGAGCCCTCCACTGAGAAAATGTATGTGCGTGATGGAGTGCTGACTG
GTGATATTCGCATGGCTTTGTTGCTTGAAGGAAATGCCCATTACCGATGTGACTTCAGAACTACTTACAA
AGCTAAGGAGAAGGGTGTCAAGTTACCAGGCTACCACTTTGTGGACCACTGCATTGAGATTTTAAGCCAT
GACAAAGATTACAACAAGGTTAAGCTGTATGAGCATGCTGTTGCTCATTCTGGATTGCCTGACAATGCCA
GACGATCCGGTAGCGGTCACGGTACTGGTTCTACTGGTTCTGGTTCTTCTGAGAGTGCGATTAAGCCAGA
CATGAAGATCAACCTCCGTATGGAAGGCAACGTAAACGGGCACCACTTTGTGATCGACGGAGATGGTACA
GGCAAGCCTTTTGAGGGAAAACAGAGTATGGATCTTGAAGTCAAAGAGGGCGGACCTCTGCCTTTTGCCT
TTGATATCCTGACCACTGCATTCCATTACGGCAACAGGGTATTCGCCGAATATCCAGACCACATACAAGA
CTATTTTAAGCAGTCGTTTCCTAAGGGGTATTCGTGGGAACGAAGCTTGACTTTCGAAGACGGGGGCATT
TGCATTGCCAGAAACGACATAACAATGGAAGGGGACACTTTCTATAATAAAGTTCGATTTCACGGTGTAA
ACTTTCCCGCCAATGGTCCAGTTATGCAGAAGAAGACGCTGAAATGGGAGCCCTCCACTGAGAAAATGTA
TGTGCGTGATGGAGTGCTGACTGGTGATATTCGCATGGCTTTGTTGCTTGAAGGAAATGCCCATTACCGA
TGTGACTTCAGAACTACTTACAAAGCTAAGGAGAAGGGTGTCAAGTTACCAGGCTACCACTTTGTGGACC
ACTGCATTGAGATTTTAAGCCATGACAAAGATTACAACAAGGTTAAGCTGTATGAGCATGCTGTTGCTCA
TTCTGGATTGCCTGACAATGCCAGACGATCCGGACTCAGATCTCGAGCTCAAGCTTCGAATTCTGCAGTC
GACGGTACCGCGGGCCCGGGATCTGGCAGCGGTGGAGGCAGCGCATCCGGCGGAAGCGGAAGCGTGCGTG
AGTGCATCTCCATCCACGTTGGCCAGGCTGGTGTCCAGATTGGCAATGCCTGCTGGGAGCTCTACTGCCT
GGAACACGGCATCCAGCCCGATGGCCAGATGCCAAGTGACAAGACCATTGGGGGAGGAGATGACTCCTTC
AACACCTTCTTCAGTGAGACGGGCGCTGGCAAGCACGTGCCCCGGGCTGTGTTTGTAGACTTGGAACCCA
CAGTCATTGATGAAGTTCGCACTGGCACCTACCGCCAGCTCTTCCACCCTGAGCAGCTCATCACAGGCAA
GGAAGATGCTGCCAATAACTATGCCCGAGGGCACTACACCATTGGCAAGGAGATCATTGACCTTGTGTTG
GACCGAATTCGCAAGCTGGCTGACCAGTGCACCGGTCTTCAGGGCTTCTTGGTTTTCCACAGCTTTGGTG
GGGGAACTGGTTCTGGGTTCACCTCCCTGCTCATGGAACGTCTCTCAGTTGATTATGGCAAGAAGTCCAA
GCTGGAGTTCTCCATTTACCCAGCACCCCAGGTTTCCACAGCTGTAGTTGAGCCCTACAACTCCATCCTC
ACCACCCACACCACCCTGGAGCACTCTGATTGTGCCTTCATGGTAGACAATGAGGCCATCTATGACATCT
GTCGTAGAAACCTCGATATCGAGCGCCCAACCTACACTAACCTTAACCGCCTTATTAGCCAGATTGTGTC
CTCCATCACTGCTTCCCTGAGATTTGATGGAGCCCTGAATGTTGACCTGACAGAATTCCAGACCAACCTG
GTGCCCTACCCCCGCATCCACTTCCCTCTGGCCACATATGCCCCTGTCATCTCTGCTGAGAAAGCCTACC
ATGAACAGCTTTCTGTAGCAGAGATCACCAATGCTTGCTTTGAGCCAGCCAACCAGATGGTGAAATGTGA
CCCTCGCCATGGTAAATACATGGCTTGCTGCCTGTTGTACCGTGGTGACGTGGTTCCCAAAGATGTCAAT
GCTGCCATTGCCACCATCAAAACCAAGCGCAGCATCCAGTTTGTGGATTGGTGCCCCACTGGCTTCAAGG
TTGGCATCAACTACCAGCCTCCCACTGTGGTGCCTGGTGGAGACCTGGCCAAGGTACAGAGAGCTGTGTG
CATGCTGAGCAACACCACAGCCATTGCTGAGGCCTGGGCTCGCCTGGACCACAAGTTTGACCTGATGTAT
GCCAAGCGTGCCTTTGTTCACTGGTACGTGGGTGAGGGGATGGAGGAAGGCGAGTTTTCAGAGGCCCGTG
AAGATATGGCTGCCCTTGAGAAGGATTATGAGGAGGTTGGTGTGGATTCTGTTGAAGGAGAGGGTGAGGA
AGAAGGAGAGGAATACTAAGGATCCACCGGATCTAGATAACTGATCATAATCAGCCAT
