>Addgene plasmid #57684 | tdEos-Actin | addgene partial sequence | sequence record 104686 | SV40pA-R 5'-GAAATTTGTGATGCTATTGC-3'
ACAACAACAATTGCATTCATTTTATGTTTCAGGTTCAGGGGGAGGTGTGGGAGGTTTTTTAAAGCAAGTA
AAACCTCTACAAATGTGGTATGGCTGATTATGATCAGTTATCTAGATCCGGTGGATCCCTAGAAGCATTT
GCGGTGGACGATGGAGGGGCCGGACTCGTCATACTCCTGCTTGCTGATCCACATCTGCTGGAAGGTGGAC
AGCGAGGCCAGGATGGAGCCGCCGATCCACACGGAGTACTTGCGCTCAGGAGGAGCAATGATCTTGATCT
TCATTGTGCTGGGTGCCAGGGCAGTGATCTCCTTCTGCATCCTGTCGGCAATGCCAGGGTACATGGTGGT
GCCGCCAGACAGCACTGTGTTGGCGTACAGGTCTTTGCGGATGTCCACGTCACACTTCATGATGGAGTTG
AAGGTAGTTTCGTGGATGCCACAGGACTCCATGCCCAGGAAGGAAGGCTGGAAGAGTGCCTCAGGGCAGC
GGAACCGCTCATTGCCAATGGTGATGACCTGGCCGTCAGGCAGCTCGTAGCTCTTCTCCAGGGAGGAGCT
GGAAGCAGCCGTGGCCATCTCTTGCTCGAAGTCCAGGGCGACGTAGCACAGCTTCTCCTTAATGTCACGC
ACGATTTCCCGCTCGGCCGTGGTGGTGAAGCTGTAGCCGCGCTCGGTGAGGATCTTCATGAGGTAGTCAG
TCAGGTCCCGGCCAGCCAGGTCCAGACGCAGGATGGCATGGGGGAGGGCATACCCCTCGTAGATGGGCAC
AGTGTGG
