>Addgene plasmid #57684 | tdEos-Actin | addgene partial sequence | sequence record 106594 | CMV-F 5'-CGCAAATGGGCGGTAGGCGTG-3'
GCAGAGCTGGTTTAGTGAACCGTCAGATCCGCTAGCGCTACCGGTCGCCACCATGAGTGCGATTAAGCCA
GACATGAAGATCAACCTCCGTATGGAAGGCAACGTAAACGGGCACCACTTTGTGATCGACGGAGATGGTA
CAGGCAAGCCTTTTGAGGGAAAACAGAGTATGGATCTTGAAGTCAAAGAGGGCGGACCTCTGCCTTTTGC
CTTTGATATCCTGACCACTGCATTCCATTACGGCAACAGGGTATTCGCCGAATATCCAGACCACATACAA
GACTATTTTAAGCAGTCGTTTCCTAAGGGGTATTCGTGGGAACGAAGCTTGACTTTCGAAGACGGGGGCA
TTTGCATTGCCAGAAACGACATAACAATGGAAGGGGACACTTTCTATAATAAAGTTCGATTTCACGGTGT
AAACTTTCCCGCCAATGGTCCAGTTATGCAGAAGAAGACGCTGAAATGGGAGCCCTCCACTGAGAAAATG
TATGTGCGTGATGGAGTGCTGACTGGTGATATTCGCATGGCTTTGTTGCTTGAAGGAAATGCCCATTACC
GATGTGACTTCAGAACTACTTACAAAGCTAAGGAGAAGGGTGTCAAGTTACCAGGCTACCACTTTGTGGA
CCACTGCATTGAGATTTTAAGCCATGACAAAGATTACAACAAGGTTAAGCTGTATGAGCATGCTGTTGCT
CATTCTGGATTGCCTGACAATGCCAGACGATCCGGTAGCGGTCACGGTACTGGTTCTACTGGTTCTGGTT
CTTCTGAGAGTGCGATTAAGCCAGACATGAAGATCAACCTCCGTATGGAAGGCAACGTAAACGGGCACCA
CTTTGTGATCGACGGAGATGGTACAGGCAAGCCTTTTGAGGGAAAACAGAGT
